Addgene plasmid #157495: pD649-HAsp-ERBB4-COMP5AP-AviTag-9xHis
Purpose: Mammalian expression of cell-surface protein extracellular domain fused to COMP5AP-AviTag-9xHis. Protein is secreted from cells.
Depositing lab: Chris Garcia. Depositing organization: Stanford University. Publication: A Human IgSF Cell-Surface Interactome Reveals a Complex Network of Protein-Protein Interactions. Wojtowicz WM, Vielmetter J, Fernandes RA, Siepe DH, Eastman CL, Chisholm GB, Cox S, Klock H, Anderson PW, Rue SM, Miller JJ, Glaser SM, Bragstad ML, Vance J, Lam AW, Lesley SA, Zinn K, Garcia KC. Cell. 2020 Aug 20;182(4):1027-1043.e17. doi: 10.1016/j.cell.2020.07.025. PubMed 32822567.
Backbone
  Vector backbone: pD649
  Backbone size w/o insert (bp): 7153
  Vector type: Mammalian Expression
Growth in bacteria
  Bacterial resistance: Ampicillin, 100 μg/mL
  Growth temperature: 37°C
  Growth strain: DH5alpha
  Copy number: High Copy
Gene/Insert
  Gene/Insert name: ERBB4
  Species: H. sapiens (human)
  Insert size (bp): 1878
  Entrez Gene: ERBB4 (a.k.a. ALS19, HER4, p180erbB4)
  Promoter: CMV/SP6
  Tag / fusion protein: COMP5AP-AviTag-9xHis (C terminal on backbone)
  Cloning method: Restriction Enzyme; 5′ cloning site GCGGCCGC (not destroyed); 3′ cloning site GGCGCGCC (not destroyed)
  Sequencing primers: 5′ ATTTAGGTGACACTATAG; 3′ CGTCGCACTCCATCACGGTG
Resource information
  A portion of this plasmid was derived from a plasmid made by: synthesis by ThermoFisher
Terms and licenses: Academic/Nonprofit Terms; Industry Terms: Not Available to Industry
Depositor comments: Some plasmids in this collection may have an IS4-like element ISVsa5 family transposase upstream of the CMV promoter.
How to cite: pD649-HAsp-ERBB4-COMP5AP-AviTag-9xHis was a gift from Chris Garcia (Addgene plasmid # 157495 ; http://n2t.net/addgene:157495 ; RRID:Addgene_157495)
