[The description below was written by a language model from this plasmid's Addgene catalogue record and pLannotate feature annotations shown in this document.]
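Description:
pD649-HAsp-ERBB4-COMP5AP-AviTag-9xHis is a mammalian expression plasmid of about 9.0 kb, built on the pD649 backbone, that produces the extracellular domain of the human receptor tyrosine kinase ERBB4 (HER4) as a secreted, multimerised fusion protein. It is propagated in E. coli at high copy through a ColE1/pUC-type origin and selected with ampicillin via the β-lactamase gene. The annotation also finds an SV40 early/EM7 promoter pair driving a puromycin N-acetyltransferase coding sequence followed by an SV40 poly(A) signal, which would allow selection in mammalian cells, although the catalogue entry does not list a mammalian marker. Short fragments annotated as KanR, lacZα, ble and f1 ori appear to be backbone remnants.

The expression cassette runs from the CMV enhancer and promoter through a CMV intron A fragment and an SP6 promoter, which also serves as a sequencing primer site. The open reading frame begins with a leader peptide: the plasmid name indicates a haemagglutinin signal peptide ("HAsp"), whereas the automated annotation flags a partial match to an immunoglobulin heavy-chain signal sequence. The roughly 1.9 kb ERBB4 ectodomain lies between intact NotI and AscI sites, so it could be exchanged for other ectodomains. Downstream, on the backbone, are the coiled-coil region of rat cartilage oligomeric matrix protein, which drives pentamer formation, then human placental alkaline phosphatase as an enzymatic reporter, an AviTag for site-specific biotinylation, and a polyhistidine tag (9xHis by name, annotated as 8xHis) for purification. A bGH poly(A) signal ends the transcript.

This high-avidity, enzyme-labelled protein comes from a collection built to map interactions among human cell-surface proteins. The depositor notes that some plasmids in the collection may carry an IS4-like transposase insertion upstream of the CMV promoter; none is annotated here.
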