Features (pLannotate 1.2.2; 24 found; start..end, strand, type, name):
    119..143     -  CDS            KanR (fragment): aminoglycoside phosphotransferase; aph(3')-Ia; confers resistance to kanamycin
    254..842     +  rep_origin     ori: high-copy-number ColE1/pMB1/pBR322/pUC origin of replication
   1067..1084    +  terminator     rrnB T2 terminator (fragment): transcription terminator T2 from the E. coli rrnB gene
   1109..1128    -  CDS            lacZα (fragment): LacZα fragment of β-galactosidase; lacZ fragment
   1584..1600    +  protein_bind   lac operator: The lac repressor binds to the lac operator to inhibit transcription in E. coli. This inhibition can be relieved by adding lactose or isopropyl-β-D-thiogalactopyranoside (IPTG). lac repressor encoded by lacI
   1843..2146    +  enhancer       CMV enhancer: human cytomegalovirus immediate early enhancer
   2147..2350    +  promoter       CMV promoter: human cytomegalovirus (CMV) immediate early promoter
   2486..2529    +  intron         CMV intron (fragment): modified intron A from human cytomegalovirus
   2581..2599    +  promoter       SP6 promoter: promoter for bacteriophage SP6 RNA polymerase
   2603..2640    +  CDS            IgH signal sequence (fragment): signal sequence from the mouse immunoglobulin heavy chain variable region
   2746..4626    +  CDS            ERBB4 (fragment): ERBB4_HUMAN - Also known as HER4. Experimental evidence at protein level: Swiss-Prot protein existence level 1. Tyrosine-protein kinase that plays an essential role as cell surface receptor for neuregulins and EGF family members and regulates development of the heart, the central nervous system and the mammary gland, gene transcription, cell proliferation, differentiation, migration and apoptosis. Required for normal cardiac muscle differentiation during embryonic development, and for postnatal cardiomyocyte proliferation. Required for normal development of the embryonic central nervous system
   4723..4902    +  CDS            Comp (fragment): COMP_RAT - Experimental evidence at protein level: Swiss-Prot protein existence level 1. May play a role in the structural integrity of cartilage via its interaction with other extracellular matrix proteins such as the collagens and fibronectin. Can mediate the interaction of chondrocytes with the cartilage extracellular matrix through interaction with cell surface integrin receptors. Could play a role in the pathogenesis of osteoarthritis. Potent suppressor of apoptosis in both primary chondrocytes and transformed cells. Suppresses apoptosis by blocking the activation of caspase-3 and by indu
   4890..6342    +  CDS            SEAP (fragment): secreted alkaline phosphatase from human placenta The natural enzyme has a C-terminal transmembrane sequence that is replaced by a GPI anchor.
   6367..6408    +  CDS            AviTag™ (fragment): peptide tag that allows for enzymatic biotinylation
   6412..6435    +  CDS            8xHis: 8xHis affinity tag
   6581..6692    +  polyA_signal   bGH poly(A) signal: bovine growth hormone polyadenylation signal
   6693..6801    +  rep_origin     f1 ori (fragment): f1 bacteriophage origin of replication; arrow indicates direction of (+) strand synthesis
   6815..7144    +  promoter       SV40 promoter: SV40 enhancer and early promoter
   7192..7239    +  promoter       EM7 promoter: synthetic bacterial promoter&nbsp
   7258..7857    +  CDS            PuroR (fragment): puromycin N-acetyltransferase; pac from Streptomyces; confers resistance to puromycin
   7867..7992    +  CDS            ble (fragment): BLE_KLEPN - Experimental evidence at protein level: Swiss-Prot protein existence level 1. Binding protein with a strong affinity to the bleomycin family of antibiotics. Binds to CL990; an antimitotic-antibiotic compound. From Klebsiella pneumoniae.
   7987..8108    +  polyA_signal   SV40 poly(A) signal: SV40 polyadenylation signal
   8161..9021    -  CDS            AmpR: β-lactamase; bla; confers resistance to ampicillin, carbenicillin, and related antibiotics
   9024..89      -  promoter       AmpR promoter (fragment) (across the origin): bla
>Addgene plasmid #157495 | pD649-HAsp-ERBB4-COMP5AP-AviTag-9xHis | depositor full sequence | sequence record 304099 | Full Sequence
TTTCAATATTATTGAAGCATTTATCAGGGTTATTGTCTCATGAGCGGATACATATTTGAATGTATTTAGA
AAAATAAACAAATAGGGGTCAGTGTTACAACCAATTAACCAATTCTGAACATTATCGCGAGCCCATTTAT
ACCTGAATATGGCTCATAACACCCCTTGCTCATGACCAAAATCCCTTAACGTGAGTTACGCGCGCGTCGT
TCCACTGAGCGTCAGACCCCGTAGAAAAGATCAAAGGATCTTCTTGAGATCCTTTTTTTCTGCGCGTAAT
CTGCTGCTTGCAAACAAAAAAACCACCGCTACCAGCGGTGGTTTGTTTGCCGGATCAAGAGCTACCAACT
CTTTTTCCGAAGGTAACTGGCTTCAGCAGAGCGCAGATACCAAATACTGTTCTTCTAGTGTAGCCGTAGT
TAGCCCACCACTTCAAGAACTCTGTAGCACCGCCTACATACCTCGCTCTGCTAATCCTGTTACCAGTGGC
TGCTGCCAGTGGCGATAAGTCGTGTCTTACCGGGTTGGACTCAAGACGATAGTTACCGGATAAGGCGCAG
CGGTCGGGCTGAACGGGGGGTTCGTGCACACAGCCCAGCTTGGAGCGAACGACCTACACCGAACTGAGAT
ACCTACAGCGTGAGCTATGAGAAAGCGCCACGCTTCCCGAAGGGAGAAAGGCGGACAGGTATCCGGTAAG
CGGCAGGGTCGGAACAGGAGAGCGCACGAGGGAGCTTCCAGGGGGAAACGCCTGGTATCTTTATAGTCCT
GTCGGGTTTCGCCACCTCTGACTTGAGCGTCGATTTTTGTGATGCTCGTCAGGGGGGCGGAGCCTATGGA
AAAACGCCAGCAACGCGGCCTTTTTACGGTTCCTGGCCTTTTGCTGGCCTTTTGCTCACATGTTCTTTCC
TGCGTTATCCCCTGATTCTGTGGATAACCGTATTACCGCCTTTGAGTGAGCTGATACCGCTCGCCGCAGC
CGAACGACCGAGCGCAGCGAGTCAGTGAGCGAGGAAGCGGAAGGCGAGAGTAGGGAACTGCCAGGCATCA
AACTAAGCAGAAGGCCCCTGACGGATGGCCTTTTTGCGTTTCTACAAACTCTTTCTGTGTTGTAAAACGA
CGGCCAGTCTTAAGCTCGGGCCCCCTGGGCGGTTCTGATAACGAGTAATCGTTAATCCGCAAATAACGTA
AAAACCCGCTTCGGCGGGTTTTTTTATGGGGGGAGTTTAGGGAAAGAGCATTTGTCAGAATATTTAAGGG
CGCCTGTCACTTTGCTTGATATATGAGAATTATTTAACCTTATAAATGAGAAAAAAGCAACGCACTTTAA
ATAAGATACGTTGCTTTTTCGATTGATGAACACCTATAATTAAACTATTCATCTATTATTTATGATTTTT
TGTATATACAATATTTCTAGTTTGTTAAAGAGAATTAAGAAAATAAATCTCGAAAATAATAAAGGGAAAA
TCAGTTTTTGATATCAAAATTATACATGTCAACGATAATACAAAATATAATACAAACTATAAGATGTTAT
CAGTATTTATTATCATTTAGAATAAATTTTGTGTCGCCCTTAATTGTGAGCGGATAACAATTACGAGCTT
CATGCACAGTGGCGTTGACTCAATATTGGCCATTAGCCATATTATTCATTGGTTATATAGCATAAATCAA
TATTGGCTATTGGCCATTGCATACGTTGTATCTATATCATAATATGTACATTTATATTGGCTCATGTCCA
ATATGACCGCCATGTTGGCATTGATTATTGACTAGTTATTAATAGTAATCAATTACGGGGTCATTAGTTC
ATAGCCCATATATGGAGTTCCGCGTTACATAACTTACGGTAAATGGCCCGCCTGGCTGACCGCCCAACGA
CCCCCGCCCATTGACGTCAATAATGACGTATGTTCCCATAGTAACGCCAATAGGGACTTTCCATTGACGT
CAATGGGTGGAGTATTTACGGTAAACTGCCCACTTGGCAGTACATCAAGTGTATCATATGCCAAGTACGC
CCCCTATTGACGTCAATGACGGTAAATGGCCCGCCTGGCATTATGCCCAGTACATGACCTTATGGGACTT
TCCTACTTGGCAGTACATCTACGTATTAGTCATCGCTATTACCATGGTGATGCGGTTTTGGCAGTACATC
AATGGGCGTGGATAGCGGTTTGACTCACGGGGATTTCCAAGTCTCCACCCCATTGACGTCAATGGGAGTT
TGTTTTGGCACCAAAATCAACGGGACTTTCCAAAATGTCGTAACAACTCCGCCCCATTGACGCAAATGGG
CGGTAGGCGTGTACGGTGGGAGGTCTATATAAGCAGAGCTCGTTTAGTGAACCGTCAGATCGCCTGGAGA
CGCCATCCACGCTGTTTTGACCTCCATAGAAGACACCGGGACCGATCCAGCCTCCGCGGCCGGGAACGGT
GCATTGGAACGCGGATTCCCCGTGCCAAGAGTGACGTAAGTACCGCCTATAGAGTCTATAGGCCCACCCC
CTTGGCTTCGTTAGAACGCGGCTACAATTAATACATAACCTTATGTATCATACACATACGATTTAGGTGA
CACTATAGAATAACATCCACTTTGCCTTTCTCTCCACAGGTGTCCACTCCCAGGTCCAACTGCACCTCGG
TTCTATCGAAAACGCGCCTGCTAGCGCCACCATGAAGACCATCATTGCCCTGAGCTACATCTTCTGCCTG
GTGTTCGCTGCGGCCGCCCAATCTGTTTGTGCCGGAACCGAGAACAAGCTGAGCAGCCTGAGCGACCTGG
AACAGCAGTACAGAGCCCTGCGGAAGTACTACGAGAACTGCGAGGTGGTCATGGGCAACCTGGAAATCAC
CAGCATCGAGCACAACCGGGACCTGAGCTTCCTGAGATCTGTGCGGGAAGTGACCGGCTATGTGCTGGTG
GCCCTGAACCAGTTCAGATACCTGCCTCTGGAAAACCTGCGGATCATCCGGGGCACCAAGCTGTACGAGG
ATAGATACGCCCTGGCCATCTTCCTGAACTACCGGAAGGACGGCAACTTCGGCCTGCAAGAGCTGGGCCT
GAAGAACCTGACCGAGATCCTGAATGGCGGCGTGTACGTGGACCAGAACAAGTTCCTGTGCTACGCCGAC
ACCATCCACTGGCAGGACATCGTGCGAAACCCCTGGCCTAGCAATCTGACCCTGGTGTCCACAAATGGCA
GCAGCGGCTGTGGCAGATGCCACAAGTCTTGCACCGGCAGATGTTGGGGCCCTACCGAGAATCACTGCCA
GACACTGACCAGAACCGTGTGCGCCGAGCAGTGCGACGGAAGATGTTATGGCCCCTACGTGTCCGACTGC
TGCCACAGAGAATGTGCCGGCGGATGTAGCGGCCCCAAGGATACAGATTGCTTCGCCTGCATGAACTTCA
ACGACAGCGGCGCCTGCGTGACCCAGTGTCCTCAGACCTTCGTGTACAACCCCACCACCTTTCAGCTGGA
ACACAACTTCAATGCCAAGTATACCTACGGCGCCTTCTGCGTGAAGAAGTGCCCTCACAACTTCGTGGTG
GACAGCAGCTCTTGTGTGCGGGCCTGTCCTAGCAGCAAGATGGAAGTGGAAGAGAACGGCATCAAGATGT
GCAAGCCCTGCACCGACATCTGCCCTAAGGCCTGTGATGGCATCGGAACCGGCAGCCTGATGTCTGCCCA
GACAGTGGACAGCTCCAACATCGACAAGTTCATCAACTGCACCAAGATCAACGGCAACCTGATCTTCCTC
GTGACCGGCATCCACGGCGACCCCTATAATGCCATCGAGGCCATCGATCCCGAGAAGCTGAACGTGTTCA
GGACCGTGCGCGAGATCACCGGCTTTCTGAACATCCAGAGCTGGCCTCCAAACATGACCGACTTCAGCGT
GTTCAGCAACCTGGTCACCATCGGCGGCAGAGTGCTGTACTCTGGACTGAGCCTGCTGATCCTGAAGCAG
CAGGGCATCACCAGCCTGCAGTTCCAGAGCCTGAAAGAGATCAGCGCCGGCAACATCTACATCACCGACA
ACTCCAATCTGTGCTACTACCACACGATCAACTGGACCACACTGTTCAGCACCATCAACCAGCGGATCGT
GATCCGGGACAACCGGAAGGCCGAAAACTGTACCGCTGAAGGCATGGTCTGCAACCACCTGTGTAGCAGC
GACGGCTGTTGGGGACCTGGACCTGATCAGTGCCTGAGCTGCAGAAGATTCAGCCGGGGCAGAATCTGCA
TCGAGAGCTGCAACCTGTACGACGGCGAGTTCAGAGAGTTCGAGAACGGCTCCATCTGCGTGGAATGCGA
CCCTCAGTGCGAGAAAATGGAAGATGGACTGCTGACCTGTCACGGCCCTGGACCAGACAATTGCACCAAG
TGCAGCCACTTCAAGGACGGCCCCAATTGCGTGGAAAAGTGTCCCGATGGACTCCAGGGCGCCAACAGCT
TCATCTTTAAGTACGCCGATCCTGACAGAGAGTGTCACCCTTGTCACCCCAACTGTACCCAGGGCTGTAA
TGGCCCTACCAGCCACGACTGCATCTACTACCCTTGGACCGGCCACAGCACACTGCCTCAGCATGCTAGA
ACACCTGGCGCGCCGGAAGATCAAGTTGATCCAAGATTGATTGATGGCAAGGGCGGATCTCTGGAGGTGC
TGTTCCAGGGACCAGGCGGAAGCGGCAATCCCGGCGGCGATCTGGCCCCCCAGATGCTGCGCGAGCTGCA
GGAGACCAATGCCGCCCTGCAGGACGTGCGCGAGCTGCTGCGCCACCGCGTGAAGGAGATCACCTTCCTG
AAGAACACCGTGATGGAGTGCGACGCCTGCGGTATGCAGCCCTCTAGAGGCTCCGGCTCCATCATCCCAG
TTGAGGAGGAGAACCCGGACTTCTGGAACCGCGAGGCAGCCGAGGCCCTGGGTGCCGCCAAGAAGCTGCA
GCCTGCACAGACAGCCGCCAAGAACCTCATCATCTTCCTGGGCGATGGGATGGGGGTGTCTACGGTGACA
GCTGCCAGGATCCTAAAAGGGCAGAAGAAGGACAAACTGGGGCCTGAGATACCCCTGGCCATGGACCGCT
TCCCATATGTGGCTCTGTCCAAGACATACAATGTAGACAAACATGTGCCAGACAGTGGAGCCACAGCCAC
GGCCTACCTGTGCGGGGTCAAGGGCAACTTCCAGACCATTGGCTTGAGTGCAGCCGCCCGCTTTAACCAG
TGCAACACGACACGCGGCAACGAGGTCATCTCCGTGATGAATCGGGCCAAGAAAGCAGGGAAGTCAGTGG
GAGTGGTAACCACCACACGAGTGCAGCACGCCTCGCCAGCCGGCACCTACGCCCACACGGTGAACCGCAA
CTGGTACTCGGACGCCGACGTGCCTGCCTCGGCCCGCCAGGAGGGGTGCCAGGACATCGCTACGCAGCTC
ATCTCCAACATGGACATTGACGTGATCCTAGGTGGAGGCCGAAAGTACATGTTTCGCATGGGAACCCCAG
ACCCTGAGTACCCAGATGACTACAGCCAAGGTGGGACCAGGCTGGACGGGAAGAATCTGGTGCAGGAATG
GCTGGCGAAGCGCCAGGGTGCCCGGTATGTGTGGAACCGCACTGAGCTCATGCAGGCTTCCCTGGACCCG
TCTGTGACCCATCTCATGGGTCTCTTTGAGCCTGGAGACATGAAATACGAGATCCACCGAGACTCCACAC
TGGACCCCTCCCTGATGGAGATGACAGAGGCTGCCCTGCGCCTGCTGAGCAGGAACCCCCGCGGCTTCTT
CCTCTTCGTGGAGGGTGGTCGCATCGACCATGGTCATCATGAAAGCAGGGCTTACCGGGCACTGACTGAG
ACGATCATGTTCGACGACGCCATTGAGAGGGCGGGCCAGCTCACCAGCGAGGAGGACACGCTGAGCCTCG
TCACTGCCGACCACTCCCACGTCTTCTCCTTCGGAGGCTACCCCCTGCGAGGGAGCTCCATCTTCGGGCT
GGCCCCTGGCAAGGCCCGGGACAGGAAGGCCTACACGGTCCTCCTATACGGAAACGGTCCAGGCTATGTG
CTCAAGGACGGCGCCCGGCCGGATGTTACCGAGAGCGAGAGCGGGAGCCCCGAGTATCGGCAGCAGTCAG
CAGTGCCCCTGGACGAAGAGACCCACGCAGGCGAGGACGTGGCGGTGTTCGCGCGCGGCCCGCAGGCGCA
CCTGGTTCACGGCGTGCAGGAGCAGACCTTCATAGCGCACGTCATGGCCTTCGCCGCCTGCCTGGAGCCC
TACACCGCCTGCGACCTGGCGCCCCCCGCCGGCACCACCGACGCCGCGCACCCGGGTGGCGGAGGACTGA
ACGACATCTTCGAGGCTCAGAAAATCGAATGGCACGAACATCACCATCACCATCACCATCACCATTAAGG
CCGGCCTGTAGTCACTGGCACAACGCGTTACCCGGTAAGCCAATCGGGTATACACGGTCGTCATACTGCA
GACAGGGTTCTTCTACTTTGCAAGATAGTCTTGAGTAGTAAAATAAATAGATAGAGAAAATCAGCCTCGA
CTGTGCCTTCTAGTTGCCAGCCATCTGTTGTTTGCCCCTCCCCCGTGCCTTCCTTGACCCTGGAAGGTGC
CACTCCCACTGTCCTTTCCTAATAAAATGAGGAAATTGCATCACAACACTCAACCCTATCTCGGTCTATT
CTTTTGATTTATAAGGGATTTTGCCGATTTCGGCCTATTGGTTAAAAAATGAGCTGATTTAACAAAAATT
TAACGCGAATTAATTCTGTGGAATGTGTGTCAGTTAGGGTGTGGAAAGTCCCCAGGCTCCCCAGCAGGCA
GAAGTATGCAAAGCATGCATCTCAATTAGTCAGCAACCAGGTGTGGAAAGTCCCCAGGCTCCCCAGCAGG
CAGAAGTATGCAAAGCATGCATCTCAATTAGTCAGCAACCATAGTCCCGCCCCTAACTCCGCCCATCCCG
CCCCTAACTCCGCCCAGTTCCGCCCATTCTCCGCCCCATGGCTGACTAATTTTTTTTATTTATGCAGAGG
CCGAGGCCGCCTCTGCCTCTGAGCTATTCCAGAAGTAGTGAGGAGGCTTTTTTGGAGGCCTAGGCTTTTG
CAAAAAGCTCCCGGGAGCTTGTATATCCATTTTCGGATCTGATCAGCACGTGTTGACAATTAATCATCGG
CATAGTATATCGGCATAGTATAATACGACAAGGTGAGGAACTAAACCATGACCGAGTACAAGCCCACGGT
GCGCCTCGCCACCCGCGACGACGTCCCCAGGGCCGTACGCACCCTCGCCGCCGCGTTCGCCGACTACCCC
GCCACGCGCCACACCGTCGATCCGGACCGCCACATCGAGCGGGTCACCGAGCTGCAAGAACTCTTCCTCA
CGCGCGTCGGGCTCGACATCGGCAAGGTGTGGGTCGCGGACGACGGCGCCGCGGTGGCGGTCTGGACCAC
GCCGGAGAGCGTCGAAGCGGGGGCGGTGTTCGCCGAGATCGGCCCGCGCATGGCCGAGTTGAGCGGTTCC
CGGCTGGCCGCGCAGCAACAGATGGAAGGCCTCCTGGCGCCGCACCGGCCCAAGGAGCCCGCGTGGTTCC
TGGCCACCGTCGGCGTCTCGCCCGACCACCAGGGCAAGGGTCTGGGCAGCGCCGTCGTGCTCCCCGGAGT
GGAGGCGGCCGAGCGCGCCGGGGTGCCCGCCTTCCTGGAGACATCCGCGCCCCGCAACCTCCCCTTCTAC
GAGCGGCTCGGCTTCACCGTCACCGCCGACGTCGAGGTGCCCGAAGGACCGCGCACCTGGTGCATGACCC
GCAAGCCCGGTGCCTGACACGTGCTACGAGATTTCGATTCCACCGCCGCCTTCTATGAAAGGTTGGGCTT
CGGAATCGTTTTCCGGGACGCCGGCTGGATGATCCTCCAGCGCGGGGATCTCATGCTGGAGTTCTTCGCC
CACCCCAACTTGTTTATTGCAGCTTATAATGGTTACAAATAAAGCAATAGCATCACAAATTTCACAAATA
AAGCATTTTTTTCACTGCATTCTAGTTGTGGTTTGTCCAAACTCATCAATGTATCTTATCATGTCTGTAT
ACCGTCGACCTCTAGCTAGAGCTTGGCGTAATCATGGTCATTACCAATGCTTAATCAGTGAGGCACCTAT
CTCAGCGATCTGTCTATTTCGTTCATCCATAGTTGCCTGACTCCCCGTCGTGTAGATAACTACGATACGG
GAGGGCTTACCATCTGGCCCCAGCGCTGCGATGATACCGCGAGAACCACGCTCACCGGCTCCGGATTTAT
CAGCAATAAACCAGCCAGCCGGAAGGGCCGAGCGCAGAAGTGGTCCTGCAACTTTATCCGCCTCCATCCA
GTCTATTAATTGTTGCCGGGAAGCTAGAGTAAGTAGTTCGCCAGTTAATAGTTTGCGCAACGTTGTTGCC
ATCGCTACAGGCATCGTGGTGTCACGCTCGTCGTTTGGTATGGCTTCATTCAGCTCCGGTTCCCAACGAT
CAAGGCGAGTTACATGATCCCCCATGTTGTGCAAAAAAGCGGTTAGCTCCTTCGGTCCTCCGATCGTTGT
CAGAAGTAAGTTGGCCGCAGTGTTATCACTCATGGTTATGGCAGCACTGCATAATTCTCTTACTGTCATG
CCATCCGTAAGATGCTTTTCTGTGACTGGTGAGTACTCAACCAAGTCATTCTGAGAATAGTGTATGCGGC
GACCGAGTTGCTCTTGCCCGGCGTCAATACGGGATAATACCGCGCCACATAGCAGAACTTTAAAAGTGCT
CATCATTGGAAAACGTTCTTCGGGGCGAAAACTCTCAAGGATCTTACCGCTGTTGAGATCCAGTTCGATG
TAACCCACTCGTGCACCCAACTGATCTTCAGCATCTTTTACTTTCACCAGCGTTTCTGGGTGAGCAAAAA
CAGGAAGGCAAAATGCCGCAAAAAAGGGAATAAGGGCGACACGGAAATGTTGAATACTCATATTCTTCCT
T
