>Addgene plasmid #157495 | pD649-HAsp-ERBB4-COMP5AP-AviTag-9xHis | depositor partial sequence | sequence record 304100 | insert (extracellular domain)
CAATCTGTTTGTGCCGGAACCGAGAACAAGCTGAGCAGCCTGAGCGACCTGGAACAGCAGTACAGAGCCC
TGCGGAAGTACTACGAGAACTGCGAGGTGGTCATGGGCAACCTGGAAATCACCAGCATCGAGCACAACCG
GGACCTGAGCTTCCTGAGATCTGTGCGGGAAGTGACCGGCTATGTGCTGGTGGCCCTGAACCAGTTCAGA
TACCTGCCTCTGGAAAACCTGCGGATCATCCGGGGCACCAAGCTGTACGAGGATAGATACGCCCTGGCCA
TCTTCCTGAACTACCGGAAGGACGGCAACTTCGGCCTGCAAGAGCTGGGCCTGAAGAACCTGACCGAGAT
CCTGAATGGCGGCGTGTACGTGGACCAGAACAAGTTCCTGTGCTACGCCGACACCATCCACTGGCAGGAC
ATCGTGCGAAACCCCTGGCCTAGCAATCTGACCCTGGTGTCCACAAATGGCAGCAGCGGCTGTGGCAGAT
GCCACAAGTCTTGCACCGGCAGATGTTGGGGCCCTACCGAGAATCACTGCCAGACACTGACCAGAACCGT
GTGCGCCGAGCAGTGCGACGGAAGATGTTATGGCCCCTACGTGTCCGACTGCTGCCACAGAGAATGTGCC
GGCGGATGTAGCGGCCCCAAGGATACAGATTGCTTCGCCTGCATGAACTTCAACGACAGCGGCGCCTGCG
TGACCCAGTGTCCTCAGACCTTCGTGTACAACCCCACCACCTTTCAGCTGGAACACAACTTCAATGCCAA
GTATACCTACGGCGCCTTCTGCGTGAAGAAGTGCCCTCACAACTTCGTGGTGGACAGCAGCTCTTGTGTG
CGGGCCTGTCCTAGCAGCAAGATGGAAGTGGAAGAGAACGGCATCAAGATGTGCAAGCCCTGCACCGACA
TCTGCCCTAAGGCCTGTGATGGCATCGGAACCGGCAGCCTGATGTCTGCCCAGACAGTGGACAGCTCCAA
CATCGACAAGTTCATCAACTGCACCAAGATCAACGGCAACCTGATCTTCCTCGTGACCGGCATCCACGGC
GACCCCTATAATGCCATCGAGGCCATCGATCCCGAGAAGCTGAACGTGTTCAGGACCGTGCGCGAGATCA
CCGGCTTTCTGAACATCCAGAGCTGGCCTCCAAACATGACCGACTTCAGCGTGTTCAGCAACCTGGTCAC
CATCGGCGGCAGAGTGCTGTACTCTGGACTGAGCCTGCTGATCCTGAAGCAGCAGGGCATCACCAGCCTG
CAGTTCCAGAGCCTGAAAGAGATCAGCGCCGGCAACATCTACATCACCGACAACTCCAATCTGTGCTACT
ACCACACGATCAACTGGACCACACTGTTCAGCACCATCAACCAGCGGATCGTGATCCGGGACAACCGGAA
GGCCGAAAACTGTACCGCTGAAGGCATGGTCTGCAACCACCTGTGTAGCAGCGACGGCTGTTGGGGACCT
GGACCTGATCAGTGCCTGAGCTGCAGAAGATTCAGCCGGGGCAGAATCTGCATCGAGAGCTGCAACCTGT
ACGACGGCGAGTTCAGAGAGTTCGAGAACGGCTCCATCTGCGTGGAATGCGACCCTCAGTGCGAGAAAAT
GGAAGATGGACTGCTGACCTGTCACGGCCCTGGACCAGACAATTGCACCAAGTGCAGCCACTTCAAGGAC
GGCCCCAATTGCGTGGAAAAGTGTCCCGATGGACTCCAGGGCGCCAACAGCTTCATCTTTAAGTACGCCG
ATCCTGACAGAGAGTGTCACCCTTGTCACCCCAACTGTACCCAGGGCTGTAATGGCCCTACCAGCCACGA
CTGCATCTACTACCCTTGGACCGGCCACAGCACACTGCCTCAGCATGCTAGAACACCT
